Addgene plasmid #98334: FAS_pLX307
Purpose: Lentiviral expression of FAS
Depositing lab: William Hahn & Sefi Rosenbluh. Depositing organization: Monash University. Publication: Genetic and Proteomic Interrogation of Lower Confidence Candidate Genes Reveals Signaling Networks in beta-Catenin-Active Cancers. Rosenbluh J, Mercer J, Shrestha Y, Oliver R, Tamayo P, Doench JG, Tirosh I, Piccioni F, Hartenian E, Horn H, Fagbami L, Root DE, Jaffe J, Lage K, Boehm JS, Hahn WC. Cell Syst. 2016 Sep 28;3(3):302-316.e4. doi: 10.1016/j.cels.2016.09.001. PubMed 27684187.
Backbone
  Vector backbone: pLX307
  Backbone manufacturer: David Root (Addgene plasmid # 41392)
  Vector type: Mammalian Expression, Lentiviral
  Selectable markers: Puromycin
Growth in bacteria
  Bacterial resistance: Ampicillin, 100 μg/mL
  Growth temperature: 37°C
  Growth strain: NEB Stable
  Copy number: High Copy
Gene/Insert
  Gene/Insert name: FAS
  Species: H. sapiens (human)
  Entrez Gene: FAS (a.k.a. ALPS1A, APO-1, APT1, CD95, FAS1, FASTM, TNFRSF6)
  Promoter: E1Fa
  Tag / fusion protein: V5 (C terminal on backbone)
  Cloning method: Gateway Cloning
  Sequencing primers: 5′ TTCTTCCATTTCAGGTGTCGTGAG; 3′ GTGGATACGCTGCTTTAATGCCTT
Terms and licenses: Academic/Nonprofit Terms; Industry Terms: Not Available to Industry
How to cite: FAS_pLX307 was a gift from William Hahn & Sefi Rosenbluh (Addgene plasmid # 98334 ; http://n2t.net/addgene:98334 ; RRID:Addgene_98334)
