[The description below was written by a language model from this plasmid's Addgene catalogue record and pLannotate feature annotations shown in this document.]
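Description:
FAS_pLX307 is a lentiviral mammalian expression plasmid built on the pLX307 Gateway destination backbone and carrying the human FAS open reading frame (also known as CD95, APO-1 or TNFRSF6), the death receptor that recruits FADD and caspase-8 to trigger apoptosis. In bacteria it is maintained through a high-copy ColE1/pUC-type origin with ampicillin resistance. An f1 origin and remnants of lac and T7/T3 cloning elements are also present in the backbone.

The viral genome is of the self-inactivating, third-generation style. An RSV promoter drives a truncated HIV-1 5' LTR, followed by the Ψ packaging signal with a partial gag sequence, the RRE for Rev-dependent export, and a cPPT/CTS. It ends in a ΔU3 3' LTR followed by an SV40 polyadenylation signal. Within this unit, an SV40 early promoter drives the puromycin N-acetyltransferase gene for selection of transduced cells. Downstream, the constitutive EF-1α promoter (listed as "E1Fa" in the catalogue entry) drives FAS. The ORF is flanked by attB1 and attB2 sites left by Gateway recombination and is followed by a backbone-encoded C-terminal V5 epitope tag for detection. A WPRE after the cassette enhances transcript expression.

Two sequence records are annotated, a depositor sequence of 9,415 nt and a repository NGS result of 9,475 nt. Their features match except for a short U6 promoter fragment annotated between the V5 tag and WPRE in the longer record, which coincides with the 60 nt length difference. The construct is intended for stable, puromycin-selectable overexpression of V5-tagged FAS in mammalian cells. It was deposited in connection with a study of candidate genes in β-catenin-active cancers.
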