Features (pLannotate 1.2.2; 33 found; start..end, strand, type, name):
     25..91      +  CDS            small t antigen (fragment): SV40 (simian virus 40) small t antigen
     98..1276    +  promoter       EF-1α promoter: strong constitutive promoter for human elongation factor EF-1α
   1297..1314    +  protein_bind   attB1 (fragment): mutant version of attB; core recombination site for the Gateway® BP reaction BP Clonase™
   1320..2324    +  CDS            FAS: TNR6_HUMAN - Also known as APT1, FAS1, TNFRSF6. Experimental evidence at protein level: Swiss-Prot protein existence level 1. Receptor for TNFSF6/FASLG. The adapter molecule FADD recruits caspase-8 to the activated receptor. The resulting death-inducing signaling complex (DISC) performs caspase-8 proteolytic activation which initiates the subsequent cascade of caspases (aspartate-specific cysteine proteases) mediating apoptosis. FAS-mediated apoptosis may have a role in the induction of peripheral tolerance, in the antigen- stimulated suicide of mature T-cells, or both. The secreted isoforms 2
   2326..2350    -  protein_bind   attB2: mutant version of attB; recombination site for the Gateway® BP reaction BP Clonase™
   2358..2399    +  CDS            V5 tag: epitope tag from simian virus 5
   2450..3038    +  misc_feature   WPRE: woodchuck hepatitis virus posttranscriptional regulatory element
   3089..3108    +  misc_feature   cPPT/CTS (fragment): central polypurine tract and central termination sequence of HIV-1
   3110..3343    +  LTR            3' LTR (ΔU3): self-inactivating 3' long terminal repeat (LTR) from HIV-1
   3421..3542    +  polyA_signal   SV40 poly(A) signal: SV40 polyadenylation signal
   3582..3717    +  rep_origin     SV40 ori: SV40 origin of replication
   3738..3756    -  promoter       T7 promoter: promoter for bacteriophage T7 RNA polymerase
   3764..3919    +  CDS            lacZα (fragment): LacZα fragment of β-galactosidase; lacZ fragment
   3924..4352    +  rep_origin     f1 ori (sequence partly withheld): f1 bacteriophage origin of replication; arrow indicates direction of (+) strand synthesis
   4405..4509    +  promoter       AmpR promoter: bla
   4510..5370    +  CDS            AmpR: β-lactamase; bla; confers resistance to ampicillin, carbenicillin, and related antibiotics
   5541..6129    +  rep_origin     ori: high-copy-number ColE1/pMB1/pBR322/pUC origin of replication
   6312..6404    +  CDS            lacI (fragment): lac repressor; lacI; The lac repressor binds to the lac operator to inhibit transcription in E. coli. This inhibition can be relieved by adding lactose or isopropyl-β-D-thiogalactopyranoside (IPTG).
   6417..6438    +  protein_bind   CAP binding site: CAP binding activates transcription in the presence of cAMP. E. coli catabolite activator protein
   6453..6483    +  promoter       lac promoter: promoter for the E. coli lac operon
   6491..6507    +  protein_bind   lac operator: The lac repressor binds to the lac operator to inhibit transcription in E. coli. This inhibition can be relieved by adding lactose or isopropyl-β-D-thiogalactopyranoside (IPTG). lac repressor encoded by lacI
   6552..6570    +  promoter       T3 promoter: promoter for bacteriophage T3 RNA polymerase
   6598..6824    +  promoter       RSV promoter: Rous sarcoma virus enhancer/promoter
   6825..7005    +  LTR            5' LTR (truncated): truncated 5' long terminal repeat (LTR) from HIV-1
   7052..7177    +  misc_feature   HIV-1 Ψ: packaging signal of human immunodeficiency virus type 1
   7161..7524    +  CDS            HIV-1 gag (fragment): gag protein from human immunodeficiency virus 1; gag
   7670..7903    +  misc_feature   RRE: The Rev response element (RRE) of HIV-1 allows for Rev-dependent mRNA export from the nucleus to the cytoplasm.
   8280..8306    +  CDS            Rev (fragment): human immunodeficiency virus 1 (HIV-1) Rev protein; rev; enhances nuclear export of unspliced and incompletely spliced viral mRNAs
   8313..8336    +  promoter       SV40 promoter (fragment): SV40 early promoter
   8337..8408    +  promoter       SV40 promoter (fragment): SV40 enhancer and early promoter
   8432..8567    +  rep_origin     SV40 ori: SV40 origin of replication
   8613..9209    +  CDS            PuroR (fragment): puromycin N-acetyltransferase; pac from Streptomyces; confers resistance to puromycin
   9258..9375    +  misc_feature   cPPT/CTS: central polypurine tract and central termination sequence of HIV-1
>Addgene plasmid #98334 | FAS_pLX307 | depositor full sequence | sequence record 180239 | Full Sequence
GGCTCGAGGCCTGCAGGTGCAAAGATGGATAAAGTTTTAAACAGAGAGGAATCTTTGCAGCTAATGGACC
TTCTAGGTCTTGAAAGGAGTGGGAATTGGCTCCGGTGCCCGTCAGTGGGCAGAGCGCACATCGCCCACAG
TCCCCGAGAAGTTGGGGGGAGGGGTCGGCAATTGAACCGGTGCCTAGAGAAGGTGGCGCGGGGTAAACTG
GGAAAGTGATGTCGTGTACTGGCTCCGCCTTTTTCCCGAGGGTGGGGGAGAACCGTATATAAGTGCAGTA
GTCGCCGTGAACGTTCTTTTTCGCAACGGGTTTGCCGCCAGAACACAGGTAAGTGCCGTGTGTGGTTCCC
GCGGGCCTGGCCTCTTTACGGGTTATGGCCCTTGCGTGCCTTGAATTACTTCCACCTGGCTGCAGTACGT
GATTCTTGATCCCGAGCTTCGGGTTGGAAGTGGGTGGGAGAGTTCGAGGCCTTGCGCTTAAGGAGCCCCT
TCGCCTCGTGCTTGAGTTGAGGCCTGGCCTGGGCGCTGGGGCCGCCGCGTGCGAATCTGGTGGCACCTTC
GCGCCTGTCTCGCTGCTTTCGATAAGTCTCTAGCCATTTAAAATTTTTGATGACCTGCTGCGACGCTTTT
TTTCTGGCAAGATAGTCTTGTAAATGCGGGCCAAGATCTGCACACTGGTATTTCGGTTTTTGGGGCCGCG
GGCGGCGACGGGGCCCGTGCGTCCCAGCGCACATGTTCGGCGAGGCGGGGCCTGCGAGCGCGGCCACCGA
GAATCGGACGGGGGTAGTCTCAAGCTGGCCGGCCTGCTCTGGTGCCTGGCCTCGCGCCGCCGTGTATCGC
CCCGCCCTGGGCGGCAAGGCTGGCCCGGTCGGCACCAGTTGCGTGAGCGGAAAGATGGCCGCTTCCCGGC
CCTGCTGCAGGGAGCTCAAAATGGAGGACGCGGCGCTCGGGAGAGCGGGCGGGTGAGTCACCCACACAAA
GGAAAAGGGCCTTTCCGTCCTCAGCCGTCGCTTCATGTGACTCCACGGAGTACCGGGCGCCGTCCAGGCA
CCTCGATTAGTTCTCGAGCTTTTGGAGTACGTCGTCTTTAGGTTGGGGGGAGGGGTTTTATGCGATGGAG
TTTCCCCACACTGAGTGGGTGGAGACTGAAGTTAGGCCAGCTTGGCACTTGATGTAATTCTCCTTGGAAT
TTGCCCTTTTTGAGTTTGGATCTTGGTTCATTCTCAAGCCTCAGACAGTGGTTCAAAGTTTTTTTCTTCC
ATTTCAGGTGTCGTGAGGCTAGCATCGATTGATCAACAAGTTTGTACAAAAAAGTTGGCATGCTGGGCAT
CTGGACCCTCCTACCTCTGGTTCTTACGTCTGTTGCTAGATTATCGTCCAAAAGTGTTAATGCCCAAGTG
ACTGACATCAACTCCAAGGGATTGGAATTGAGGAAGACTGTTACTACAGTTGAGACTCAGAACTTGGAAG
GCCTGCATCATGATGGCCAATTCTGCCATAAGCCCTGTCCTCCAGGTGAAAGGAAAGCTAGGGACTGCAC
AGTCAATGGGGATGAACCAGACTGCGTGCCCTGCCAAGAAGGGAAGGAGTACACAGACAAAGCCCATTTT
TCTTCCAAATGCAGAAGATGTAGATTGTGTGATGAAGGACATGGCTTAGAAGTGGAAATAAACTGCACCC
GGACCCAGAATACCAAGTGCAGATGTAAACCAAACTTTTTTTGTAACTCTACTGTATGTGAACACTGTGA
CCCTTGCACCAAATGTGAACATGGAATCATCAAGGAATGCACACTCACCAGCAACACCAAGTGCAAAGAG
GAAGGATCCAGATCTAACTTGGGGTGGCTTTGTCTTCTTCTTTTGCCAATTCCACTAATTGTTTGGGTGA
AGAGAAAGGAAGTACAGAAAACATGCAGAAAGCACAGAAAGGAAAACCAAGGTTCTCATGAATCTCCAAC
TTTAAATCCTGAAACAGTGGCAATAAATTTATCTGATGTTGACTTGAGTAAATATATCACCACTATTGCT
GGAGTCATGACACTAAGTCAAGTTAAAGGCTTTGTTCGAAAGAATGGTGTCAATGAAGCCAAAATAGATG
AGATCAAGAATGACAATGTCCAAGACACAGCAGAACAGAAAGTTCAACTGCTTCGTAATTGGCATCAACT
TCATGGAAAGAAAGAAGCGTATGACACATTGATTAAAGATCTCAAAAAAGCCAATCTTTGTACTCTTGCA
GAGAAAATTCAGACTATCATCCTCAAGGACATTACTAGTGACTCAGAAAATTCAAACTTCAGAAATGAAA
TCCAAAGCTTGGTCTACCCAACTTTCTTGTACAAAGTGGTTGATATCGGTAAGCCTATCCCTAACCCTCT
CCTCGGTCTCGATTCTACGTAGTAATGAACTAGTACCGGTTAAGTCGACAATCAACGCGTTAAGTCGACA
ATCAACCTCTGGATTACAAAATTTGTGAAAGATTGACTGGTATTCTTAACTATGTTGCTCCTTTTACGCT
ATGTGGATACGCTGCTTTAATGCCTTTGTATCATGCTATTGCTTCCCGTATGGCTTTCATTTTCTCCTCC
TTGTATAAATCCTGGTTGCTGTCTCTTTATGAGGAGTTGTGGCCCGTTGTCAGGCAACGTGGCGTGGTGT
GCACTGTGTTTGCTGACGCAACCCCCACTGGTTGGGGCATTGCCACCACCTGTCAGCTCCTTTCCGGGAC
TTTCGCTTTCCCCCTCCCTATTGCCACGGCGGAACTCATCGCCGCCTGCCTTGCCCGCTGCTGGACAGGG
GCTCGGCTGTTGGGCACTGACAATTCCGTGGTGTTGTCGGGGAAATCATCGTCCTTTCCTTGGCTGCTCG
CCTGTGTTGCCACCTGGATTCTGCGCGGGACGTCCTTCTGCTACGTCCCTTCGGCCCTCAATCCAGCGGA
CCTTCCTTCCCGCGGCCTGCTGCCGGCTCTGCGGCCTCTTCCGCGTCTTCGCCTTCGCCCTCAGACGAGT
CGGATCTCCCTTTGGGCCGCCTCCCCGCGTCGACTTTAAGACCAATGACTTACAAGGCAGCTGTAGATCT
TAGCCACTTTTTAAAAGAAAAGGGGGGACTGGAAGGGCTAATTCACTCCCAACGAAGACAAGATCTGCTT
TTTGCTTGTACTGGGTCTCTCTGGTTAGACCAGATCTGAGCCTGGGAGCTCTCTGGCTAACTAGGGAACC
CACTGCTTAAGCCTCAATAAAGCTTGCCTTGAGTGCTTCAAGTAGTGTGTGCCCGTCTGTTGTGTGACTC
TGGTAACTAGAGATCCCTCAGACCCTTTTAGTCAGTGTGGAAAATCTCTAGCAGTACGTATAGTAGTTCA
TGTCATCTTATTATTCAGTATTTATAACTTGCAAAGAAATGAATATCAGAGAGTGAGAGGAACTTGTTTA
TTGCAGCTTATAATGGTTACAAATAAAGCAATAGCATCACAAATTTCACAAATAAAGCATTTTTTTCACT
GCATTCTAGTTGTGGTTTGTCCAAACTCATCAATGTATCTTATCATGTCTGGCTCTAGCTATCCCGCCCC
TAACTCCGCCCATCCCGCCCCTAACTCCGCCCAGTTCCGCCCATTCTCCGCCCCATGGCTGACTAATTTT
TTTTATTTATGCAGAGGCCGAGGCCGCCTCGGCCTCTGAGCTATTCCAGAAGTAGTGAGGAGGCTTTTTT
GGAGGCCTAGGGACGTACCCAATTCGCCCTATAGTGAGTCGTATTACGCGCGCTCACTGGCCGTCGTTTT
ACAACGTCGTGACTGGGAAAACCCTGGCGTTACCCAACTTAATCGCCTTGCAGCACATCCCCCTTTCGCC
AGCTGGCGTAATAGCGAAGAGGCCCGCACCGATCGCCCTTCCCAACAGTTGCGCAGCCTGAATGGCGAAT
GGG
[124 nt withheld, positions 3924-4047]
C
[91 nt withheld, positions 4049-4139]
A
[49 nt withheld, positions 4141-4189]
CCTTTGACGTTGGAGTCCACGTTCTTT
[37 nt withheld, positions 4217-4253]
ACCCTATCTCGGTCTATTCTTTTGATTTATAAGGGATTTTGCCGATTTCGGCCTATTGGTTAAAAAATGA
GCTGATTTAACAAAAATTTAACGCGAATTTTAACAAAATATTAACGCTTACAATTTAGGTGGCACTTTTC
GGGGAAATGTGCGCGGAACCCCTATTTGTTTATTTTTCTAAATACATTCAAATATGTATCCGCTCATGAG
ACAATAACCCTGATAAATGCTTCAATAATATTGAAAAAGGAAGAGTATGAGTATTCAACATTTCCGTGTC
GCCCTTATTCCCTTTTTTGCGGCATTTTGCCTTCCTGTTTTTGCTCACCCAGAAACGCTGGTGAAAGTAA
AAGATGCTGAAGATCAGTTGGGTGCACGAGTGGGTTACATCGAACTGGATCTCAACAGCGGTAAGATCCT
TGAGAGTTTTCGCCCCGAAGAACGTTTTCCAATGATGAGCACTTTTAAAGTTCTGCTATGTGGCGCGGTA
TTATCCCGTATTGACGCCGGGCAAGAGCAACTCGGTCGCCGCATACACTATTCTCAGAATGACTTGGTTG
AGTACTCACCAGTCACAGAAAAGCATCTTACGGATGGCATGACAGTAAGAGAATTATGCAGTGCTGCCAT
AACCATGAGTGATAACACTGCGGCCAACTTACTTCTGACAACGATCGGAGGACCGAAGGAGCTAACCGCT
TTTTTGCACAACATGGGGGATCATGTAACTCGCCTTGATCGTTGGGAACCGGAGCTGAATGAAGCCATAC
CAAACGACGAGCGTGACACCACGATGCCTGTAGCAATGGCAACAACGTTGCGCAAACTATTAACTGGCGA
ACTACTTACTCTAGCTTCCCGGCAACAATTAATAGACTGGATGGAGGCGGATAAAGTTGCAGGACCACTT
CTGCGCTCGGCCCTTCCGGCTGGCTGGTTTATTGCTGATAAATCTGGAGCCGGTGAGCGTGGGTCTCGCG
GTATCATTGCAGCACTGGGGCCAGATGGTAAGCCCTCCCGTATCGTAGTTATCTACACGACGGGGAGTCA
GGCAACTATGGATGAACGAAATAGACAGATCGCTGAGATAGGTGCCTCACTGATTAAGCATTGGTAACTG
TCAGACCAAGTTTACTCATATATACTTTAGATTGATTTAAAACTTCATTTTTAATTTAAAAGGATCTAGG
TGAAGATCCTTTTTGATAATCTCATGACCAAAATCCCTTAACGTGAGTTTTCGTTCCACTGAGCGTCAGA
CCCCGTAGAAAAGATCAAAGGATCTTCTTGAGATCCTTTTTTTCTGCGCGTAATCTGCTGCTTGCAAACA
AAAAAACCACCGCTACCAGCGGTGGTTTGTTTGCCGGATCAAGAGCTACCAACTCTTTTTCCGAAGGTAA
CTGGCTTCAGCAGAGCGCAGATACCAAATACTGTTCTTCTAGTGTAGCCGTAGTTAGGCCACCACTTCAA
GAACTCTGTAGCACCGCCTACATACCTCGCTCTGCTAATCCTGTTACCAGTGGCTGCTGCCAGTGGCGAT
AAGTCGTGTCTTACCGGGTTGGACTCAAGACGATAGTTACCGGATAAGGCGCAGCGGTCGGGCTGAACGG
GGGGTTCGTGCACACAGCCCAGCTTGGAGCGAACGACCTACACCGAACTGAGATACCTACAGCGTGAGCT
ATGAGAAAGCGCCACGCTTCCCGAAGGGAGAAAGGCGGACAGGTATCCGGTAAGCGGCAGGGTCGGAACA
GGAGAGCGCACGAGGGAGCTTCCAGGGGGAAACGCCTGGTATCTTTATAGTCCTGTCGGGTTTCGCCACC
TCTGACTTGAGCGTCGATTTTTGTGATGCTCGTCAGGGGGGCGGAGCCTATGGAAAAACGCCAGCAACGC
GGCCTTTTTACGGTTCCTGGCCTTTTGCTGGCCTTTTGCTCACATGTTCTTTCCTGCGTTATCCCCTGAT
TCTGTGGATAACCGTATTACCGCCTTTGAGTGAGCTGATACCGCTCGCCGCAGCCGAACGACCGAGCGCA
GCGAGTCAGTGAGCGAGGAAGCGGAAGAGCGCCCAATACGCAAACCGCCTCTCCCCGCGCGTTGGCCGAT
TCATTAATGCAGCTGGCACGACAGGTTTCCCGACTGGAAAGCGGGCAGTGAGCGCAACGCAATTAATGTG
AGTTAGCTCACTCATTAGGCACCCCAGGCTTTACACTTTATGCTTCCGGCTCGTATGTTGTGTGGAATTG
TGAGCGGATAACAATTTCACACAGGAAACAGCTATGACCATGATTACGCCAAGCGCGCAATTAACCCTCA
CTAAAGGGAACAAAAGCTGGAGCTGCAAGCTTAATGTAGTCTTATGCAATACTCTTGTAGTCTTGCAACA
TGGTAACGATGAGTTAGCAACATGCCTTACAAGGAGAGAAAAAGCACCGTGCATGCCGATTGGTGGAAGT
AAGGTGGTACGATCGTGCCTTATTAGGAAGGCAACAGACGGGTCTGACATGGATTGGACGAACCACTGAA
TTGCCGCATTGCAGAGATATTGTATTTAAGTGCCTAGCTCGATACATAAACGGGTCTCTCTGGTTAGACC
AGATCTGAGCCTGGGAGCTCTCTGGCTAACTAGGGAACCCACTGCTTAAGCCTCAATAAAGCTTGCCTTG
AGTGCTTCAAGTAGTGTGTGCCCGTCTGTTGTGTGACTCTGGTAACTAGAGATCCCTCAGACCCTTTTAG
TCAGTGTGGAAAATCTCTAGCAGTGGCGCCCGAACAGGGACTTGAAAGCGAAAGGGAAACCAGAGGAGCT
CTCTCGACGCAGGACTCGGCTTGCTGAAGCGCGCACGGCAAGAGGCGAGGGGCGGCGACTGGTGAGTACG
CCAAAAATTTTGACTAGCGGAGGCTAGAAGGAGAGAGATGGGTGCGAGAGCGTCAGTATTAAGCGGGGGA
GAATTAGATCGCGATGGGAAAAAATTCGGTTAAGGCCAGGGGGAAAGAAAAAATATAAATTAAAACATAT
AGTATGGGCAAGCAGGGAGCTAGAACGATTCGCAGTTAATCCTGGCCTGTTAGAAACATCAGAAGGCTGT
AGACAAATACTGGGACAGCTACAACCATCCCTTCAGACAGGATCAGAAGAACTTAGATCATTATATAATA
CAGTAGCAACCCTCTATTGTGTGCATCAAAGGATAGAGATAAAAGACACCAAGGAAGCTTTAGACAAGAT
AGAGGAAGAGCAAAACAAAAGTAAGACCACCGCACAGCAAGCGGCCGCTGATCTTCAGACCTGGAGGAGG
AGATATGAGGGACAATTGGAGAAGTGAATTATATAAATATAAAGTAGTAAAAATTGAACCATTAGGAGTA
GCACCCACCAAGGCAAAGAGAAGAGTGGTGCAGAGAGAAAAAAGAGCAGTGGGAATAGGAGCTTTGTTCC
TTGGGTTCTTGGGAGCAGCAGGAAGCACTATGGGCGCAGCGTCAATGACGCTGACGGTACAGGCCAGACA
ATTATTGTCTGGTATAGTGCAGCAGCAGAACAATTTGCTGAGGGCTATTGAGGCGCAACAGCATCTGTTG
CAACTCACAGTCTGGGGCATCAAGCAGCTCCAGGCAAGAATCCTGGCTGTGGAAAGATACCTAAAGGATC
AACAGCTCCTGGGGATTTGGGGTTGCTCTGGAAAACTCATTTGCACCACTGCTGTGCCTTGGAATGCTAG
TTGGAGTAATAAATCTCTGGAACAGATTTGGAATCACACGACCTGGATGGAGTGGGACAGAGAAATTAAC
AATTACACAAGCTTAATACACTCCTTAATTGAAGAATCGCAAAACCAGCAAGAAAAGAATGAACAAGAAT
TATTGGAATTAGATAAATGGGCAAGTTTGTGGAATTGGTTTAACATAACAAATTGGCTGTGGTATATAAA
ATTATTCATAATGATAGTAGGAGGCTTGGTAGGTTTAAGAATAGTTTTTGCTGTACTTTCTATAGTGAAT
AGAGTTAGGCAGGGATATTCACCATTATCGTTTCAGACCCACCTCCCAACCCCGAGGGGACCCATGCATT
GCATCTCAATTAGTCAGCAACCAGGTGTGGAAAGTCCCCAGGCTCCCCAGCAGGCAGAAGTATGCAAAGC
ATGCGTCTCAATTAGTCAGCAACCATAGTCCCGCCCCTAACTCCGCCCATCCCGCCCCTAACTCCGCCCA
GTTCCGCCCATTCTCCGCCCCATGGCTGACTAATTTTTTTTATTTATGCAGAGGCCGAGGCCGCCTCGGC
CTCTGAGCTATTCCAGAAGTAGTGAGGAGGCTTTTTTGGAGGCCTAGGCTTTTGCAAAAAGCTTTCTAGA
GGTACCACCGGAGCTTACCATGACCGAGTACAAGCCCACGGTGCGCCTCGCCACCCGCGACGACGTCCCC
AGGGCCGTACGCACCCTCGCCGCCGCGTTCGCCGACTACCCCGCCACGCGCCACACCGTCGATCCGGACC
GCCACATCGAGCGGGTCACCGAGCTGCAAGAACTCTTCCTCACGCGCGTCGGGCTCGACATCGGCAAGGT
GTGGGTCGCGGACGACGGCGCCGCCGTGGCGGTCTGGACCACGCCGGAGAGCGTCGAAGCGGGGGCGGTG
TTCGCCGAGATCGGCCCGCGCATGGCCGAGTTGAGCGGTTCCCGGCTGGCCGCGCAGCAACAGATGGAAG
GCCTCCTGGCGCCGCACCGGCCCAAGGAGCCCGCGTGGTTCCTGGCCACCGTCGGCGTCTCGCCCGACCA
CCAGGGCAAGGGTCTGGGCAGCGCCGTCGTGCTCCCCGGAGTGGAGGCGGCCGAGCGCGCCGGGGTGCCC
GCCTTCCTGGAGACCTCCGCGCCCCGCAACCTCCCCTTCTACGAGCGGCTCGGCTTCACCGTCACCGCCG
ACGTCGAGGTGCCCGAAGGACCGCGCACCTGGTGCATGACCCGCAAGCCCGGTGCCAGTTAACGAATTCT
AGATCTTGAGACAAATGGCAGTATTCATCCACAATTTTAAAAGAAAAGGGGGGATTGGGGGGTACAGTGC
AGGGGAAAGAATAGTAGACATAATAGCAACAGACATACAAACTAAAGAATTACAAAAACAAATTACAAAA
ATTCAAAATTTTCGGGTTTATTACAGGGACAGCAGAGATCCACTTTGGCGCC
