Features (pLannotate 1.2.2; 34 found; start..end, strand, type, name):
     25..91      +  CDS            small t antigen (fragment): SV40 (simian virus 40) small t antigen
     98..1276    +  promoter       EF-1α promoter: strong constitutive promoter for human elongation factor EF-1α
   1297..1314    +  protein_bind   attB1 (fragment): mutant version of attB; core recombination site for the Gateway® BP reaction BP Clonase™
   1320..2324    +  CDS            FAS: TNR6_HUMAN - Also known as APT1, FAS1, TNFRSF6. Experimental evidence at protein level: Swiss-Prot protein existence level 1. Receptor for TNFSF6/FASLG. The adapter molecule FADD recruits caspase-8 to the activated receptor. The resulting death-inducing signaling complex (DISC) performs caspase-8 proteolytic activation which initiates the subsequent cascade of caspases (aspartate-specific cysteine proteases) mediating apoptosis. FAS-mediated apoptosis may have a role in the induction of peripheral tolerance, in the antigen- stimulated suicide of mature T-cells, or both. The secreted isoforms 2
   2326..2350    -  protein_bind   attB2: mutant version of attB; recombination site for the Gateway® BP reaction BP Clonase™
   2358..2399    +  CDS            V5 tag: epitope tag from simian virus 5
   2415..2468    +  promoter       U6 promoter (fragment): RNA polymerase III promoter for human U6 snRNA
   2510..3098    +  misc_feature   WPRE: woodchuck hepatitis virus posttranscriptional regulatory element
   3149..3168    +  misc_feature   cPPT/CTS (fragment): central polypurine tract and central termination sequence of HIV-1
   3170..3403    +  LTR            3' LTR (ΔU3): self-inactivating 3' long terminal repeat (LTR) from HIV-1
   3481..3602    +  polyA_signal   SV40 poly(A) signal: SV40 polyadenylation signal
   3642..3777    +  rep_origin     SV40 ori: SV40 origin of replication
   3798..3816    -  promoter       T7 promoter: promoter for bacteriophage T7 RNA polymerase
   3824..3979    +  CDS            lacZα (fragment): LacZα fragment of β-galactosidase; lacZ fragment
   3984..4412    +  rep_origin     f1 ori (sequence partly withheld): f1 bacteriophage origin of replication; arrow indicates direction of (+) strand synthesis
   4465..4569    +  promoter       AmpR promoter: bla
   4570..5430    +  CDS            AmpR: β-lactamase; bla; confers resistance to ampicillin, carbenicillin, and related antibiotics
   5601..6189    +  rep_origin     ori: high-copy-number ColE1/pMB1/pBR322/pUC origin of replication
   6372..6464    +  CDS            lacI (fragment): lac repressor; lacI; The lac repressor binds to the lac operator to inhibit transcription in E. coli. This inhibition can be relieved by adding lactose or isopropyl-β-D-thiogalactopyranoside (IPTG).
   6477..6498    +  protein_bind   CAP binding site: CAP binding activates transcription in the presence of cAMP. E. coli catabolite activator protein
   6513..6543    +  promoter       lac promoter: promoter for the E. coli lac operon
   6551..6567    +  protein_bind   lac operator: The lac repressor binds to the lac operator to inhibit transcription in E. coli. This inhibition can be relieved by adding lactose or isopropyl-β-D-thiogalactopyranoside (IPTG). lac repressor encoded by lacI
   6612..6630    +  promoter       T3 promoter: promoter for bacteriophage T3 RNA polymerase
   6658..6884    +  promoter       RSV promoter: Rous sarcoma virus enhancer/promoter
   6885..7065    +  LTR            5' LTR (truncated): truncated 5' long terminal repeat (LTR) from HIV-1
   7112..7237    +  misc_feature   HIV-1 Ψ: packaging signal of human immunodeficiency virus type 1
   7221..7584    +  CDS            HIV-1 gag (fragment): gag protein from human immunodeficiency virus 1; gag
   7730..7963    +  misc_feature   RRE: The Rev response element (RRE) of HIV-1 allows for Rev-dependent mRNA export from the nucleus to the cytoplasm.
   8340..8366    +  CDS            Rev (fragment): human immunodeficiency virus 1 (HIV-1) Rev protein; rev; enhances nuclear export of unspliced and incompletely spliced viral mRNAs
   8373..8396    +  promoter       SV40 promoter (fragment): SV40 early promoter
   8397..8468    +  promoter       SV40 promoter (fragment): SV40 enhancer and early promoter
   8492..8627    +  rep_origin     SV40 ori: SV40 origin of replication
   8673..9269    +  CDS            PuroR (fragment): puromycin N-acetyltransferase; pac from Streptomyces; confers resistance to puromycin
   9318..9435    +  misc_feature   cPPT/CTS: central polypurine tract and central termination sequence of HIV-1
>Addgene plasmid #98334 | FAS_pLX307 | addgene full sequence | sequence record 190332 | Addgene NGS Result
GGCTCGAGGCCTGCAGGTGCAAAGATGGATAAAGTTTTAAACAGAGAGGAATCTTTGCAGCTAATGGACC
TTCTAGGTCTTGAAAGGAGTGGGAATTGGCTCCGGTGCCCGTCAGTGGGCAGAGCGCACATCGCCCACAG
TCCCCGAGAAGTTGGGGGGAGGGGTCGGCAATTGAACCGGTGCCTAGAGAAGGTGGCGCGGGGTAAACTG
GGAAAGTGATGTCGTGTACTGGCTCCGCCTTTTTCCCGAGGGTGGGGGAGAACCGTATATAAGTGCAGTA
GTCGCCGTGAACGTTCTTTTTCGCAACGGGTTTGCCGCCAGAACACAGGTAAGTGCCGTGTGTGGTTCCC
GCGGGCCTGGCCTCTTTACGGGTTATGGCCCTTGCGTGCCTTGAATTACTTCCACCTGGCTGCAGTACGT
GATTCTTGATCCCGAGCTTCGGGTTGGAAGTGGGTGGGAGAGTTCGAGGCCTTGCGCTTAAGGAGCCCCT
TCGCCTCGTGCTTGAGTTGAGGCCTGGCCTGGGCGCTGGGGCCGCCGCGTGCGAATCTGGTGGCACCTTC
GCGCCTGTCTCGCTGCTTTCGATAAGTCTCTAGCCATTTAAAATTTTTGATGACCTGCTGCGACGCTTTT
TTTCTGGCAAGATAGTCTTGTAAATGCGGGCCAAGATCTGCACACTGGTATTTCGGTTTTTGGGGCCGCG
GGCGGCGACGGGGCCCGTGCGTCCCAGCGCACATGTTCGGCGAGGCGGGGCCTGCGAGCGCGGCCACCGA
GAATCGGACGGGGGTAGTCTCAAGCTGGCCGGCCTGCTCTGGTGCCTGGCCTCGCGCCGCCGTGTATCGC
CCCGCCCTGGGCGGCAAGGCTGGCCCGGTCGGCACCAGTTGCGTGAGCGGAAAGATGGCCGCTTCCCGGC
CCTGCTGCAGGGAGCTCAAAATGGAGGACGCGGCGCTCGGGAGAGCGGGCGGGTGAGTCACCCACACAAA
GGAAAAGGGCCTTTCCGTCCTCAGCCGTCGCTTCATGTGACTCCACGGAGTACCGGGCGCCGTCCAGGCA
CCTCGATTAGTTCTCGAGCTTTTGGAGTACGTCGTCTTTAGGTTGGGGGGAGGGGTTTTATGCGATGGAG
TTTCCCCACACTGAGTGGGTGGAGACTGAAGTTAGGCCAGCTTGGCACTTGATGTAATTCTCCTTGGAAT
TTGCCCTTTTTGAGTTTGGATCTTGGTTCATTCTCAAGCCTCAGACAGTGGTTCAAAGTTTTTTTCTTCC
ATTTCAGGTGTCGTGAGGCTAGCATCGATTGATCAACAAGTTTGTACAAAAAAGTTGGCATGCTGGGCAT
CTGGACCCTCCTACCTCTGGTTCTTACGTCTGTTGCTAGATTATCGTCCAAAAGTGTTAATGCCCAAGTG
ACTGACATCAACTCCAAGGGATTGGAATTGAGGAAGACTGTTACTACAGTTGAGACTCAGAACTTGGAAG
GCCTGCATCATGATGGCCAATTCTGCCATAAGCCCTGTCCTCCAGGTGAAAGGAAAGCTAGGGACTGCAC
AGTCAATGGGGATGAACCAGACTGCGTGCCCTGCCAAGAAGGGAAGGAGTACACAGACAAAGCCCATTTT
TCTTCCAAATGCAGAAGATGTAGATTGTGTGATGAAGGACATGGCTTAGAAGTGGAAATAAACTGCACCC
GGACCCAGAATACCAAGTGCAGATGTAAACCAAACTTTTTTTGTAACTCTACTGTATGTGAACACTGTGA
CCCTTGCACCAAATGTGAACATGGAATCATCAAGGAATGCACACTCACCAGCAACACCAAGTGCAAAGAG
GAAGGATCCAGATCTAACTTGGGGTGGCTTTGTCTTCTTCTTTTGCCAATTCCACTAATTGTTTGGGTGA
AGAGAAAGGAAGTACAGAAAACATGCAGAAAGCACAGAAAGGAAAACCAAGGTTCTCATGAATCTCCAAC
CTTAAATCCTGAAACAGTGGCAATAAATTTATCTGATGTTGACTTGAGTAAATATATCACCACTATTGCT
GGAGTCATGACACTAAGTCAAGTTAAAGGCTTTGTTCGAAAGAATGGTGTCAATGAAGCCAAAATAGATG
AGATCAAGAATGACAATGTCCAAGACACAGCAGAACAGAAAGTTCAACTGCTTCGTAATTGGCATCAACT
TCATGGAAAGAAAGAAGCGTATGACACATTGATTAAAGATCTCAAAAAAGCCAATCTTTGTACTCTTGCA
GAGAAAATTCAGACTATCATCCTCAAGGACATTACTAGTGACTCAGAAAATTCAAACTTCAGAAATGAAA
TCCAAAGCTTGGTCTACCCAACTTTCTTGTACAAAGTGGTTGATATCGGTAAGCCTATCCCTAACCCTCT
CCTCGGTCTCGATTCTACGTAGTAATGAACTAGTCCGTAACTTGAAAGTATTTCGATTTCTTGGCTTTAT
ATATCTTGTGGAAAGGACGACAAGCTTGTATCCCTCCGATAAAAACGCGTTAAGTCGACAATCAACCTCT
GGATTACAAAATTTGTGAAAGATTGACTGGTATTCTTAACTATGTTGCTCCTTTTACGCTATGTGGATAC
GCTGCTTTAATGCCTTTGTATCATGCTATTGCTTCCCGTATGGCTTTCATTTTCTCCTCCTTGTATAAAT
CCTGGTTGCTGTCTCTTTATGAGGAGTTGTGGCCCGTTGTCAGGCAACGTGGCGTGGTGTGCACTGTGTT
TGCTGACGCAACCCCCACTGGTTGGGGCATTGCCACCACCTGTCAGCTCCTTTCCGGGACTTTCGCTTTC
CCCCTCCCTATTGCCACGGCGGAACTCATCGCCGCCTGCCTTGCCCGCTGCTGGACAGGGGCTCGGCTGT
TGGGCACTGACAATTCCGTGGTGTTGTCGGGGAAATCATCGTCCTTTCCTTGGCTGCTCGCCTGTGTTGC
CACCTGGATTCTGCGCGGGACGTCCTTCTGCTACGTCCCTTCGGCCCTCAATCCAGCGGACCTTCCTTCC
CGCGGCCTGCTGCCGGCTCTGCGGCCTCTTCCGCGTCTTCGCCTTCGCCCTCAGACGAGTCGGATCTCCC
TTTGGGCCGCCTCCCCGCGTCGACTTTAAGACCAATGACTTACAAGGCAGCTGTAGATCTTAGCCACTTT
TTAAAAGAAAAGGGGGGACTGGAAGGGCTAATTCACTCCCAACGAAGACAAGATCTGCTTTTTGCTTGTA
CTGGGTCTCTCTGGTTAGACCAGATCTGAGCCTGGGAGCTCTCTGGCTAACTAGGGAACCCACTGCTTAA
GCCTCAATAAAGCTTGCCTTGAGTGCTTCAAGTAGTGTGTGCCCGTCTGTTGTGTGACTCTGGTAACTAG
AGATCCCTCAGACCCTTTTAGTCAGTGTGGAAAATCTCTAGCAGTACGTATAGTAGTTCATGTCATCTTA
TTATTCAGTATTTATAACTTGCAAAGAAATGAATATCAGAGAGTGAGAGGAACTTGTTTATTGCAGCTTA
TAATGGTTACAAATAAAGCAATAGCATCACAAATTTCACAAATAAAGCATTTTTTTCACTGCATTCTAGT
TGTGGTTTGTCCAAACTCATCAATGTATCTTATCATGTCTGGCTCTAGCTATCCCGCCCCTAACTCCGCC
CATCCCGCCCCTAACTCCGCCCAGTTCCGCCCATTCTCCGCCCCATGGCTGACTAATTTTTTTTATTTAT
GCAGAGGCCGAGGCCGCCTCGGCCTCTGAGCTATTCCAGAAGTAGTGAGGAGGCTTTTTTGGAGGCCTAG
GGACGTACCCAATTCGCCCTATAGTGAGTCGTATTACGCGCGCTCACTGGCCGTCGTTTTACAACGTCGT
GACTGGGAAAACCCTGGCGTTACCCAACTTAATCGCCTTGCAGCACATCCCCCTTTCGCCAGCTGGCGTA
ATAGCGAAGAGGCCCGCACCGATCGCCCTTCCCAACAGTTGCGCAGCCTGAATGGCGAATGGG
[124 nt withheld, positions 3984-4107]
C
[91 nt withheld, positions 4109-4199]
A
[49 nt withheld, positions 4201-4249]
CCTTTGACGTTGGAGTCCACGTTCTTT
[37 nt withheld, positions 4277-4313]
ACCCTATCTCGGTCTATTCTTTTGATTTATAAGGGATTTTGCCGATTTCGGCCTATTGGTTAAAAAATGA
GCTGATTTAACAAAAATTTAACGCGAATTTTAACAAAATATTAACGCTTACAATTTAGGTGGCACTTTTC
GGGGAAATGTGCGCGGAACCCCTATTTGTTTATTTTTCTAAATACATTCAAATATGTATCCGCTCATGAG
ACAATAACCCTGATAAATGCTTCAATAATATTGAAAAAGGAAGAGTATGAGTATTCAACATTTCCGTGTC
GCCCTTATTCCCTTTTTTGCGGCATTTTGCCTTCCTGTTTTTGCTCACCCAGAAACGCTGGTGAAAGTAA
AAGATGCTGAAGATCAGTTGGGTGCACGAGTGGGTTACATCGAACTGGATCTCAACAGCGGTAAGATCCT
TGAGAGTTTTCGCCCCGAAGAACGTTTTCCAATGATGAGCACTTTTAAAGTTCTGCTATGTGGCGCGGTA
TTATCCCGTATTGACGCCGGGCAAGAGCAACTCGGTCGCCGCATACACTATTCTCAGAATGACTTGGTTG
AGTACTCACCAGTCACAGAAAAGCATCTTACGGATGGCATGACAGTAAGAGAATTATGCAGTGCTGCCAT
AACCATGAGTGATAACACTGCGGCCAACTTACTTCTGACAACGATCGGAGGACCGAAGGAGCTAACCGCT
TTTTTGCACAACATGGGGGATCATGTAACTCGCCTTGATCGTTGGGAACCGGAGCTGAATGAAGCCATAC
CAAACGACGAGCGTGACACCACGATGCCTGTAGCAATGGCAACAACGTTGCGCAAACTATTAACTGGCGA
ACTACTTACTCTAGCTTCCCGGCAACAATTAATAGACTGGATGGAGGCGGATAAAGTTGCAGGACCACTT
CTGCGCTCGGCCCTTCCGGCTGGCTGGTTTATTGCTGATAAATCTGGAGCCGGTGAGCGTGGGTCTCGCG
GTATCATTGCAGCACTGGGGCCAGATGGTAAGCCCTCCCGTATCGTAGTTATCTACACGACGGGGAGTCA
GGCAACTATGGATGAACGAAATAGACAGATCGCTGAGATAGGTGCCTCACTGATTAAGCATTGGTAACTG
TCAGACCAAGTTTACTCATATATACTTTAGATTGATTTAAAACTTCATTTTTAATTTAAAAGGATCTAGG
TGAAGATCCTTTTTGATAATCTCATGACCAAAATCCCTTAACGTGAGTTTTCGTTCCACTGAGCGTCAGA
CCCCGTAGAAAAGATCAAAGGATCTTCTTGAGATCCTTTTTTTCTGCGCGTAATCTGCTGCTTGCAAACA
AAAAAACCACCGCTACCAGCGGTGGTTTGTTTGCCGGATCAAGAGCTACCAACTCTTTTTCCGAAGGTAA
CTGGCTTCAGCAGAGCGCAGATACCAAATACTGTTCTTCTAGTGTAGCCGTAGTTAGGCCACCACTTCAA
GAACTCTGTAGCACCGCCTACATACCTCGCTCTGCTAATCCTGTTACCAGTGGCTGCTGCCAGTGGCGAT
AAGTCGTGTCTTACCGGGTTGGACTCAAGACGATAGTTACCGGATAAGGCGCAGCGGTCGGGCTGAACGG
GGGGTTCGTGCACACAGCCCAGCTTGGAGCGAACGACCTACACCGAACTGAGATACCTACAGCGTGAGCT
ATGAGAAAGCGCCACGCTTCCCGAAGGGAGAAAGGCGGACAGGTATCCGGTAAGCGGCAGGGTCGGAACA
GGAGAGCGCACGAGGGAGCTTCCAGGGGGAAACGCCTGGTATCTTTATAGTCCTGTCGGGTTTCGCCACC
TCTGACTTGAGCGTCGATTTTTGTGATGCTCGTCAGGGGGGCGGAGCCTATGGAAAAACGCCAGCAACGC
GGCCTTTTTACGGTTCCTGGCCTTTTGCTGGCCTTTTGCTCACATGTTCTTTCCTGCGTTATCCCCTGAT
TCTGTGGATAACCGTATTACCGCCTTTGAGTGAGCTGATACCGCTCGCCGCAGCCGAACGACCGAGCGCA
GCGAGTCAGTGAGCGAGGAAGCGGAAGAGCGCCCAATACGCAAACCGCCTCTCCCCGCGCGTTGGCCGAT
TCATTAATGCAGCTGGCACGACAGGTTTCCCGACTGGAAAGCGGGCAGTGAGCGCAACGCAATTAATGTG
AGTTAGCTCACTCATTAGGCACCCCAGGCTTTACACTTTATGCTTCCGGCTCGTATGTTGTGTGGAATTG
TGAGCGGATAACAATTTCACACAGGAAACAGCTATGACCATGATTACGCCAAGCGCGCAATTAACCCTCA
CTAAAGGGAACAAAAGCTGGAGCTGCAAGCTTAATGTAGTCTTATGCAATACTCTTGTAGTCTTGCAACA
TGGTAACGATGAGTTAGCAACATGCCTTACAAGGAGAGAAAAAGCACCGTGCATGCCGATTGGTGGAAGT
AAGGTGGTACGATCGTGCCTTATTAGGAAGGCAACAGACGGGTCTGACATGGATTGGACGAACCACTGAA
TTGCCGCATTGCAGAGATATTGTATTTAAGTGCCTAGCTCGATACATAAACGGGTCTCTCTGGTTAGACC
AGATCTGAGCCTGGGAGCTCTCTGGCTAACTAGGGAACCCACTGCTTAAGCCTCAATAAAGCTTGCCTTG
AGTGCTTCAAGTAGTGTGTGCCCGTCTGTTGTGTGACTCTGGTAACTAGAGATCCCTCAGACCCTTTTAG
TCAGTGTGGAAAATCTCTAGCAGTGGCGCCCGAACAGGGACTTGAAAGCGAAAGGGAAACCAGAGGAGCT
CTCTCGACGCAGGACTCGGCTTGCTGAAGCGCGCACGGCAAGAGGCGAGGGGCGGCGACTGGTGAGTACG
CCAAAAATTTTGACTAGCGGAGGCTAGAAGGAGAGAGATGGGTGCGAGAGCGTCAGTATTAAGCGGGGGA
GAATTAGATCGCGATGGGAAAAAATTCGGTTAAGGCCAGGGGGAAAGAAAAAATATAAATTAAAACATAT
AGTATGGGCAAGCAGGGAGCTAGAACGATTCGCAGTTAATCCTGGCCTGTTAGAAACATCAGAAGGCTGT
AGACAAATACTGGGACAGCTACAACCATCCCTTCAGACAGGATCAGAAGAACTTAGATCATTATATAATA
CAGTAGCAACCCTCTATTGTGTGCATCAAAGGATAGAGATAAAAGACACCAAGGAAGCTTTAGACAAGAT
AGAGGAAGAGCAAAACAAAAGTAAGACCACCGCACAGCAAGCGGCCGCTGATCTTCAGACCTGGAGGAGG
AGATATGAGGGACAATTGGAGAAGTGAATTATATAAATATAAAGTAGTAAAAATTGAACCATTAGGAGTA
GCACCCACCAAGGCAAAGAGAAGAGTGGTGCAGAGAGAAAAAAGAGCAGTGGGAATAGGAGCTTTGTTCC
TTGGGTTCTTGGGAGCAGCAGGAAGCACTATGGGCGCAGCGTCAATGACGCTGACGGTACAGGCCAGACA
ATTATTGTCTGGTATAGTGCAGCAGCAGAACAATTTGCTGAGGGCTATTGAGGCGCAACAGCATCTGTTG
CAACTCACAGTCTGGGGCATCAAGCAGCTCCAGGCAAGAATCCTGGCTGTGGAAAGATACCTAAAGGATC
AACAGCTCCTGGGGATTTGGGGTTGCTCTGGAAAACTCATTTGCACCACTGCTGTGCCTTGGAATGCTAG
TTGGAGTAATAAATCTCTGGAACAGATTTGGAATCACACGACCTGGATGGAGTGGGACAGAGAAATTAAC
AATTACACAAGCTTAATACACTCCTTAATTGAAGAATCGCAAAACCAGCAAGAAAAGAATGAACAAGAAT
TATTGGAATTAGATAAATGGGCAAGTTTGTGGAATTGGTTTAACATAACAAATTGGCTGTGGTATATAAA
ATTATTCATAATGATAGTAGGAGGCTTGGTAGGTTTAAGAATAGTTTTTGCTGTACTTTCTATAGTGAAT
AGAGTTAGGCAGGGATATTCACCATTATCGTTTCAGACCCACCTCCCAACCCCGAGGGGACCCATGCATT
GCATCTCAATTAGTCAGCAACCAGGTGTGGAAAGTCCCCAGGCTCCCCAGCAGGCAGAAGTATGCAAAGC
ATGCGTCTCAATTAGTCAGCAACCATAGTCCCGCCCCTAACTCCGCCCATCCCGCCCCTAACTCCGCCCA
GTTCCGCCCATTCTCCGCCCCATGGCTGACTAATTTTTTTTATTTATGCAGAGGCCGAGGCCGCCTCGGC
CTCTGAGCTATTCCAGAAGTAGTGAGGAGGCTTTTTTGGAGGCCTAGGCTTTTGCAAAAAGCTTTCTAGA
GGTACCACCGGAGCTTACCATGACCGAGTACAAGCCCACGGTGCGCCTCGCCACCCGCGACGACGTCCCC
AGGGCCGTACGCACCCTCGCCGCCGCGTTCGCCGACTACCCCGCCACGCGCCACACCGTCGATCCGGACC
GCCACATCGAGCGGGTCACCGAGCTGCAAGAACTCTTCCTCACGCGCGTCGGGCTCGACATCGGCAAGGT
GTGGGTCGCGGACGACGGCGCCGCCGTGGCGGTCTGGACCACGCCGGAGAGCGTCGAAGCGGGGGCGGTG
TTCGCCGAGATCGGCCCGCGCATGGCCGAGTTGAGCGGTTCCCGGCTGGCCGCGCAGCAACAGATGGAAG
GCCTCCTGGCGCCGCACCGGCCCAAGGAGCCCGCGTGGTTCCTGGCCACCGTCGGCGTCTCGCCCGACCA
CCAGGGCAAGGGTCTGGGCAGCGCCGTCGTGCTCCCCGGAGTGGAGGCGGCCGAGCGCGCCGGGGTGCCC
GCCTTCCTGGAGACCTCCGCGCCCCGCAACCTCCCCTTCTACGAGCGGCTCGGCTTCACCGTCACCGCCG
ACGTCGAGGTGCCCGAAGGACCGCGCACCTGGTGCATGACCCGCAAGCCCGGTGCCAGTTAACGAATTCT
AGATCTTGAGACAAATGGCAGTATTCATCCACAATTTTAAAAGAAAAGGGGGGATTGGGGGGTACAGTGC
AGGGGAAAGAATAGTAGACATAATAGCAACAGACATACAAACTAAAGAATTACAAAAACAAATTACAAAA
ATTCAAAATTTTCGGGTTTATTACAGGGACAGCAGAGATCCACTTTGGCGCC
